Addgene plasmid #232128: JDW 1051 (pME_V5_GATA2_P2A_H2A_mCherry)
Purpose: A middle entry gateway clone containing V5 tagged human GATA2 and an H2A tagged mCherry, separated by a P2A peptide cleavage sequence.
Depositing lab: Joshua Wythe. Depositing organization: University of Virginia. Publication: Defining the Transcriptional and Epigenetic Basis of Organotypic Endothelial Diversity in the Developing and Adult Mouse. Cantu Gutierrez ME, Hill MC, Largoza G, Martin JF, Wythe JD. bioRxiv 2021.11.15.468651 10.1101/2021.11.15.468651.
Backbone
  Vector backbone: pDONR 221
  Vector type: Gateway cloning
Growth in bacteria
  Bacterial resistance: Kanamycin, 50 μg/mL
  Growth temperature: 37°C
  Growth strain: NEB Stable
  Copy number: High Copy
Gene/Insert
  Gene/Insert name: GATA2
  Species: H. sapiens (human)
  Entrez Gene: GATA2 (a.k.a. DCML, IMD21, MONOMAC, NFE1B)
  Tag / fusion protein: V5 (N terminal on insert)
  Cloning method: Restriction Enzyme; 5′ cloning site unknown (unknown if destroyed)
Terms and licenses: Academic/Nonprofit Terms; Industry Terms: Not Available to Industry
How to cite: JDW 1051 (pME_V5_GATA2_P2A_H2A_mCherry) was a gift from Joshua Wythe (Addgene plasmid # 232128 ; http://n2t.net/addgene:232128 ; RRID:Addgene_232128)
