[The description below was written by a language model from this plasmid's Addgene catalogue record and pLannotate feature annotations shown in this document.]
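Description:
JDW 1051 (pME_V5_GATA2_P2A_H2A_mCherry) is a Gateway middle entry clone built on the pDONR 221 backbone. It is propagated in E. coli as a high-copy plasmid through a ColE1/pUC-type origin and selected with kanamycin via the KanR aminoglycoside phosphotransferase gene. As is typical for this backbone, rrnB T1 and T2 transcription terminators lie upstream of the cloning region to insulate the insert from read-through transcription. A T7 promoter lies just outside attL2, oriented back toward the insert, and short lacI and lacZα fragments are annotated as backbone remnants.

The payload sits between the attL1 and attL2 recombination sites and is about 2.7 kb within the 5,248 nt plasmid. It is a single open reading frame beginning with an N-terminal V5 epitope tag fused to human GATA2, a zinc-finger transcription factor that binds GATA motifs. This is followed by a P2A self-cleaving peptide, which is described in the record but not separately annotated and presumably occupies the short gap after GATA2. Next comes a histone H2A sequence, matched by the annotation software to the H2A.Z-type variant, fused to mCherry. Ribosome skipping at P2A yields V5-GATA2 and a chromatin-bound, nuclear-localised red reporter as separate proteins from one transcript, so expressing cells can be identified by fluorescent nuclei while GATA2 is detected through V5.

The entry clone carries no eukaryotic promoter or polyadenylation signal. These are supplied by an LR Clonase reaction that transfers the cassette into a destination vector, commonly alongside 5′ and 3′ entry clones in multisite assemblies. The associated work concerns transcriptional control of endothelial identity, although the record does not specify particular downstream vectors or host systems.
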