Features (pLannotate 1.2.2; 13 found; start..end, strand, type, name):
    121..213     +  CDS            lacI (fragment): lac repressor; lacI; The lac repressor binds to the lac operator to inhibit transcription in E. coli. This inhibition can be relieved by adding lactose or isopropyl-β-D-thiogalactopyranoside (IPTG).
    268..295     -  terminator     rrnB T2 terminator: transcription terminator T2 from the E. coli rrnB gene
    427..470     +  terminator     rrnB T1 terminator: Escherichia coli rrnB; transcription terminator T1 from the E. coli rrnB gene
    517..553     -  CDS            lacZα (fragment): LacZα fragment of β-galactosidase; lacZ fragment
    569..668     +  protein_bind   attL1: mutant version of attL; recombination site for the Gateway® LR reaction LR Clonase™
    684..725     +  CDS            V5 tag: epitope tag from simian virus 5
    741..2180    +  CDS            GATA2: GATA2_HUMAN - Experimental evidence at protein level: Swiss-Prot protein existence level 1. Transcriptional activator which regulates endothelin-1 gene expression in endothelial cells. Binds to the consensus sequence 5'- AGATAG-3'. From Homo sapiens (Human).
   2255..2638    +  CDS            H2AZ2: H2AV_CHICK - Also known as H2AF. Experimental evidence at protein level: Swiss-Prot protein existence level 1. Variant histone H2A which replaces conventional H2A in a subset of nucleosomes. Nucleosomes wrap and compact DNA into chromatin, limiting DNA accessibility to the cellular machineries which require DNA as a template. Histones thereby play a central role in transcription regulation, DNA repair, DNA replication and chromosomal stability. DNA accessibility is regulated via a complex set of post- translational modifications of histones, also called histone code, and nucleosome remodeling.
   2645..3352    +  CDS            mCherry: mCherry is a basic (constitutively fluorescent) red fluorescent protein published in 2004, derived from Discosoma sp.. It is reported to be a very rapidly-maturing monomer with low acid sensitivity.
   3374..3472    -  protein_bind   attL2: mutant version of attL; recombination site for the Gateway® LR reaction LR Clonase™
   3490..3508    -  promoter       T7 promoter: promoter for bacteriophage T7 RNA polymerase
   3642..4451    +  CDS            KanR: aminoglycoside phosphotransferase; aph(3')-Ia; confers resistance to kanamycin in bacteria or G418 (Geneticin®) in eukaryotes
   4598..5186    +  rep_origin     ori: high-copy-number ColE1/pMB1/pBR322/pUC origin of replication
>Addgene plasmid #232128 | JDW 1051 (pME_V5_GATA2_P2A_H2A_mCherry) | addgene full sequence | sequence record 462721 | Addgene NGS Result
CTTTCCTGCGTTATCCCCTGATTCTGTGGATAACCGTATTACCGCCTTTGAGTGAGCTGATACCGCTCGC
CGCAGCCGAACGACCGAGCGCAGCGAGTCAGTGAGCGAGGAAGCGGAAGAGCGCCCAATACGCAAACCGC
CTCTCCCCGCGCGTTGGCCGATTCATTAATGCAGCTGGCACGACAGGTTTCCCGACTGGAAAGCGGGCAG
TGAGCGCAACGCAATTAATACGCGTACCGCTAGCCAGGAAGAGTTTGTAGAAACGCAAAAAGGCCATCCG
TCAGGATGGCCTTCTGCTTAGTTTGATGCCTGGCAGTTTATGGCGGGCGTCCTGCCCGCCACCCTCCGGG
CCGTTGCTTCACAACGTTCAAATCCGCTCCCGGCGGATTTGTCCTACTCAGGAGAGCGTTCACCGACAAA
CAACAGATAAAACGAAAGGCCCAGTCTTCCGACTGAGCCTTTCGTTTTATTTGATGCCTGGCAGTTCCCT
ACTCTCGCGTTAACGCTAGCATGGATGTTTTCCCAGTCACGACGTTGTAAAACGACGGCCAGTCTTAAGC
TCGGGCCCCAAATAATGATTTTATTTTGACTGATAGTGACCTGTTCGTTGCAACAAATTGATGAGCAATG
CTTTTTTATAATGCCAACTTTGTACAAAAAAGCAGGCTGGATCTGCCACCATGGGTAAGCCTATCCCTAA
CCCTCTCCTCGGTCTCGATTCTACGGGTGGTGCTGGTGGTATGGAGGTGGCGCCGGAGCAGCCGCGCTGG
ATGGCGCACCCGGCCGTGCTGAATGCGCAGCACCCCGACTCACACCACCCGGGCCTGGCGCACAACTACA
TGGAACCCGCGCAGCTGCTGCCTCCAGACGAGGTGGACGTCTTCTTCAATCACCTCGACTCGCAGGGCAA
CCCCTACTATGCCAACCCCGCTCACGCGCGGGCGCGCGTCTCCTACAGCCCCGCGCACGCCCGCCTGACC
GGAGGCCAGATGTGCCGCCCACACTTGTTGCACAGCCCGGGTTTGCCCTGGCTGGACGGGGGCAAAGCAG
CCCTCTCTGCCGCTGCGGCCCACCACCACAACCCCTGGACCGTGAGCCCCTTCTCCAAGACGCCACTGCA
CCCCTCAGCTGCTGGAGGCCCTGGAGGCCCACTCTCTGTGTACCCAGGGGCTGGGGGTGGGAGCGGGGGA
GGCAGCGGGAGCTCAGTGGCCTCCCTCACCCCTACAGCAACCCACTCTGGCTCCCACCTTTTCGGCTTCC
CACCCACGCCACCCAAAGAAGTGTCTCCTGACCCTAGCACCACGGGGGCTGCGTCTCCAGCCTCATCTTC
CGCGGGGGGTAGTGCAGCCCGAGGAGAGGACAAGGACGGCGTCAAGTACCAGGTGTCACTGACGGAGAGC
ATGAAGATGGAAAGTGGCAGTCCCCTGCGCCCAGGCCTAGCTACTATGGGCACCCAGCCTGCTACACACC
ACCCCATCCCCACCTACCCCTCCTATGTGCCGGCGGCTGCCCACGACTACAGCAGCGGACTCTTCCACCC
CGGAGGCTTCCTGGGGGGACCGGCCTCCAGCTTCACCCCTAAGCAGCGCAGCAAGGCTCGTTCCTGTTCA
GAAGGCCGGGAGTGTGTCAACTGTGGGGCCACAGCCACCCCTCTCTGGCGGCGGGACGGCACCGGCCACT
ACCTGTGCAATGCCTGTGGCCTCTACCACAAGATGAATGGGCAGAACCGACCACTCATCAAGCCCAAGCG
AAGACTGTCGGCCGCCAGAAGAGCCGGCACCTGTTGTGCAAATTGTCAGACGACAACCACCACCTTATGG
CGCCGAAACGCCAACGGGGACCCTGTCTGCAACGCCTGTGGCCTCTACTACAAGCTGCACAATGTTAACA
GGCCACTGACCATGAAGAAGGAAGGGATCCAGACTCGGAACCGGAAGATGTCCAACAAGTCCAAGAAGAG
CAAGAAAGGGGCGGAGTGCTTCGAGGAGCTGTCAAAGTGCATGCAGGAGAAGTCATCCCCCTTCAGTGCA
GCTGCCCTGGCTGGACACATGGCACCTGTGGGCCACCTCCCGCCCTTCAGCCACTCCGGACACATCCTGC
CCACTCCGACGCCCATCCACCCCTCCTCCAGCCTCTCCTTCGGCCACCCCCACCCGTCCAGCATGGTGAC
AGCCATGGGCTAGGTACCGGAGCCACTAACTTCTCCCTGTTGAAACAAGCAGGGGATGTCGAAGAGAATC
CCGGGCCACCTAGGATGGCAGGTGGAAAAGCAGGTAAAGACAGTGGAAAAGCCAAGACGAAAGCCGTCTC
CAGATCTCAGAGAGCTGGTCTGCAGTTCCCTGTAGGTCGTATCCACAGGCACCTGAAGACACGAACCACC
AGCCATGGCCGTGTCGGAGCTACAGCTGCGGTTTACAGTGCTGCTATCCTGGAGTATCTCACCGCTGAGG
TGCTGGAGTTGGCTGGAAACGCTTCTAAGGATCTGAAGGTGAAGCGAATCACTCCCAGACATTTACAGCT
GGCCATCCGCGGAGACGAGGAGCTGGACTCGCTTATCAAGGCCACCATTGCTGGAGGAGGAGTCATTCCT
CACATCCACAAGTCTCTGATTGGTAAGAAGGGCCAGCAGAAAACCGCAGGGGGGATGGTGAGCAAGGGCG
AGGAGGACAACATGGCCATCATCAAGGAGTTCATGCGCTTCAAGGTGCACATGGAGGGCTCCGTGAACGG
CCACGAGTTCGAGATCGAGGGCGAGGGCGAGGGCCGCCCCTACGAGGGCACCCAGACCGCCAAGCTGAAG
GTGACCAAGGGCGGCCCCCTGCCCTTCGCCTGGGACATCCTGTCCCCTCAGTTCATGTACGGCTCCAAGG
CCTACGTGAAGCACCCCGCCGACATCCCCGACTACTTGAAGCTGTCCTTCCCCGAGGGCTTCAAGTGGGA
GCGCGTGATGAACTTCGAGGACGGCGGCGTGGTGACCGTGACCCAGGACTCCTCCCTGCAGGACGGCGAG
TTCATCTACAAGGTGAAGCTGCGCGGCACCAACTTCCCCTCCGACGGCCCCGTAATGCAGAAGAAGACCA
TGGGCTGGGAGGCCTCCTCCGAGCGGATGTACCCCGAGGACGGCGCCCTGAAGGGCGAGATCAAGCAGAG
GCTGAAGCTGAAGGACGGCGGCCACTACGACGCCGAGGTCAAGACCACCTACAAGGCCAAGAAGCCCGTG
CAGCTGCCCGGCGCCTACAACGTCAACATCAAGCTGGACATCACCTCCCACAACGAGGACTACACCATCG
TGGAACAGTACGAGCGCGCCGAGGGCCGCCACTCCACCGGCGGCATGGACGAGCTGTACAAGTAATGATA
GCTCGAGAGATCTCCCAGCTTTCTTGTACAAAGTTGGCATTATAAGAAAGCATTGCTTATCAATTTGTTG
CAACGAACAGGTCACTATCAGTCAAAATAAAATCATTATTTGCCATCCAGCTGATATCCCCTATAGTGAG
TCGTATTACATGGTCATAGCTGTTTCCTGGCAGCTCTGGCCCGTGTCTCAAAATCTCTGATGTTACATTG
CACAAGATAAAAATATATCATCATGAACAATAAAACTGTCTGCTTACATAAACAGTAATACAAGGGGTGT
TATGAGCCATATTCAACGGGAAACGTCGAGGCCGCGATTAAATTCCAACATGGATGCTGATTTATATGGG
TATAAATGGGCTCGCGATAATGTCGGGCAATCAGGTGCGACAATCTATCGCTTGTATGGGAAGCCCGATG
CGCCAGAGTTGTTTCTGAAACATGGCAAAGGTAGCGTTGCCAATGATGTTACAGATGAGATGGTCAGACT
AAACTGGCTGACGGAATTTATGCCTCTTCCGACCATCAAGCATTTTATCCGTACTCCTGATGATGCATGG
TTACTCACCACTGCGATCCCCGGAAAAACAGCATTCCAGGTATTAGAAGAATATCCTGATTCAGGTGAAA
ATATTGTTGATGCGCTGGCAGTGTTCCTGCGCCGGTTGCATTCGATTCCTGTTTGTAATTGTCCTTTTAA
CAGCGATCGCGTATTTCGTCTCGCTCAGGCGCAATCACGAATGAATAACGGTTTGGTTGATGCGAGTGAT
TTTGATGACGAGCGTAATGGCTGGCCTGTTGAACAAGTCTGGAAAGAAATGCATAAACTTTTGCCATTCT
CACCGGATTCAGTCGTCACTCATGGTGATTTCTCACTTGATAACCTTATTTTTGACGAGGGGAAATTAAT
AGGTTGTATTGATGTTGGACGAGTCGGAATCGCAGACCGATACCAGGATCTTGCCATCCTATGGAACTGC
CTCGGTGAGTTTTCTCCTTCATTACAGAAACGGCTTTTTCAAAAATATGGTATTGATAATCCTGATATGA
ATAAATTGCAGTTTCATTTGATGCTCGATGAGTTTTTCTAATCAGAATTGGTTAATTGGTTGTAACACTG
GCAGAGCATTACGCTGACTTGACGGGACGGCGCAAGCTCATGACCAAAATCCCTTAACGTGAGTTACGCG
TCGTTCCACTGAGCGTCAGACCCCGTAGAAAAGATCAAAGGATCTTCTTGAGATCCTTTTTTTCTGCGCG
TAATCTGCTGCTTGCAAACAAAAAAACCACCGCTACCAGCGGTGGTTTGTTTGCCGGATCAAGAGCTACC
AACTCTTTTTCCGAAGGTAACTGGCTTCAGCAGAGCGCAGATACCAAATACTGTTCTTCTAGTGTAGCCG
TAGTTAGGCCACCACTTCAAGAACTCTGTAGCACCGCCTACATACCTCGCTCTGCTAATCCTGTTACCAG
TGGCTGCTGCCAGTGGCGATAAGTCGTGTCTTACCGGGTTGGACTCAAGACGATAGTTACCGGATAAGGC
GCAGCGGTCGGGCTGAACGGGGGGTTCGTGCACACAGCCCAGCTTGGAGCGAACGACCTACACCGAACTG
AGATACCTACAGCGTGAGCTATGAGAAAGCGCCACGCTTCCCGAAGGGAGAAAGGCGGACAGGTATCCGG
TAAGCGGCAGGGTCGGAACAGGAGAGCGCACGAGGGAGCTTCCAGGGGGAAACGCCTGGTATCTTTATAG
TCCTGTCGGGTTTCGCCACCTCTGACTTGAGCGTCGATTTTTGTGATGCTCGTCAGGGGGGCGGAGCCTA
TGGAAAAACGCCAGCAACGCGGCCTTTTTACGGTTCCTGGCCTTTTGCTGGCCTTTTGCTCACATGTT
